>Addgene plasmid #38334 | pETM41-EcPPK | addgene partial sequence | sequence record 51093 | T7term 5'-GCTAGTTATTGCTCAGCGG-3'
CTTTCGGGCTTTGTTAGCAGCCGGATCTCAGTGGTGGTGGTGGTGGTGCTCGAGTGCGGCCGCAAGCTTG
TCGACGGAGCTCGAATTCGGATCCTGCGGACGAGGGGATTTATCGTGTATTGGCATAGGGTTATTCAGGT
TGTTCGAGTGATTTGATGTAGTCATAAATCGCCAACTGCGCCCGTACTTTGCGGCGATTGCCGCGGGGAA
CGTAGCGATTACTGAGTTCTTTATCGATATAACGTGCTTTGACCGTATCGCTGAACAATATGTCGATGAT
GTCCAGTACCCGCTGCTTCAGGCGCGGATCGAGCAGCGGCGTCGCCACTTCAATACGATAATCAATATTG
CGCGTCATCCAGTCGGCGGAAGAAAGGTAGACCTTTTTATCGCCGCCATTTTCAAAAATATAAACCCGGT
CATGTTCAAGGTAACGGTCAACAATACTGATGGCACGAATGTTGTCGCTAATGCCTTCCAGATTGGGGAT
CAGCGAACACATTCCGCGAACCAGCAGATTAACCGGTACGCCGGAGCTGGAGGCCGCATACAGACGATCA
ACCAGGCCTTTATCGACAAGGTTATTTAGCTTCAGGGTGATACCACTGGGCAGCCCTTGCTGCGCGTTGG
CGATCTCGCGGTCCACCATTTCATACAATAGGCGGCGGGAGTTTTGCGGCGATACCATTAAATAATCAAA
TGTCACCGGACGGTATGGGTTTTCAATAAAGTTAAATACCCGCCGTACTTCGTTGGTGATGCGCGCATCG
GCGGTCAGCAACGAATAGTCAGTATAAAGACGCGCGGTTTTTTCGTTAAAGTTCCCGGTCCCGATGTGTG
CATAACGCACCACTTCACCGTTTTCTTTACGTGAAATCAGGAACAGTTTGGCGTGAATTT
