>Addgene plasmid #38334 | pETM41-EcPPK | addgene partial sequence | sequence record 51099 | T7 5'-TAATACGACTCACTATAGGG-3'
ATTTTGTTTAACTTTAAGANNGAGATATACCATGAAACATCACCATCACCATCACCCCATGAAAATCGAA
GAAGGTAAACTGGTAATCTGGATTAACGGCGATAAAGGCTATAACGGTCTCGCTGAAGTCGGTAAGAAAT
TCGAGAAAGATACCGGAATTAAAGTCACCGTTGAGCATCCGGATAAACTGGAAGAGAAATTCCCACAGGT
TGCGGCAACTGGCGATGGCCCTGACATTATCTTCTGGGCACACGACCGCTTTGGTGGCTACGCTCAATCT
GGCCTGTTGGCTGAAATCACCCCGGACAAAGCGTTCCAGGACAAGCTGTATCCGTTTACCTGGGATGCCG
TACGTTACAACGGCAAGCTGATTGCTTACCCGATCGCTGTTGAAGCGTTATCGCTGATTTATAACAAAGA
TCTGCTGCCGAACCCGCCAAAAACCTGGGAAGAGATCCCGGCGCTGGATAAAGAACTGAAAGCGAAAGGT
AAGAGCGCGCTGATGTTCAACCTGCAAGAACCGTACTTCACCTGGCCGCTGATTGCTGCTGACGGGGGTT
ATGCGTTCAAGTATGAAAACGGCAAGTACGACATTAAAGACGTGGGCGTGGATAACGCTGGCGCGAAAGC
GGGTCTGACCTTCCTGGTTGACCTGATTAAAAACAAACACATGAATGCAGACACCGATTACTCCATCGCA
GAAGCTGCCTTTAATAAAGGCGAAACAGCGATGACCATCAACGGCCCGTGGGCATGGTCCAACATCGACA
CCAGCAAAGTGAATTATGGTGTAACGGTACTGCCGACCTTCAAGGGTCAACCATCCAAACCGTTCGTTGG
CGTGCTGAGCGC
