[The description below was written by a language model from this plasmid's Addgene catalogue record.]
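Description:
pETM41-EcPPK is a bacterial expression plasmid built on the pETM-41 backbone (recorded as 5389 bp without the insert) for producing recombinant Escherichia coli polyphosphate kinase, the product of the ppk gene. It is selected with kanamycin. The record lists the copy number as unknown and does not name the origin of replication. No feature table accompanies the entry, so details such as the exact resistance cassette or other regulatory elements cannot be confirmed.

The ppk coding sequence was inserted by restriction cloning between NcoI and BamHI sites (whether these sites survive is not recorded), placing it under a T7 promoter. Transcription therefore depends on T7 RNA polymerase, which is normally supplied by a dedicated expression host rather than by the DH5alpha cloning strain listed for propagation. The use of a T7 terminator sequencing primer suggests a T7 terminator lies downstream of the insert.

The backbone contributes three N-terminal fusion elements: a 6xHis tag, maltose-binding protein (MBP) and a TEV protease recognition site. The His tag allows immobilised metal affinity purification. MBP commonly improves the solubility and yield of fusion partners and offers a second affinity handle. The TEV site allows these tags to be cleaved off after purification, leaving near-native enzyme.

The record does not state a specific application. The design suits overexpression and purification of polyphosphate kinase, an enzyme that synthesises inorganic polyphosphate from ATP, for biochemical work.
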