Addgene plasmid #38334: pETM41-EcPPK
Depositing lab: Florian Freimoser. Depositing organization: ETH Zurich (Swiss Federal Institute of Technology).
Backbone
  Vector backbone: pETM-41
  Backbone size w/o insert (bp): 5389
  Vector type: Bacterial Expression
Growth in bacteria
  Bacterial resistance: Kanamycin, 50 μg/mL
  Growth temperature: 37°C
  Growth strain: DH5alpha
  Copy number: Unknown
Gene/Insert
  Gene/Insert name: E. coli polyphosphate kinase
  Species: Escherichia coli
  Entrez Gene: ppk (a.k.a. b2501, ECK2497)
  Promoter: T7
  Tag / fusion protein: 6xHIS (N terminal on backbone); MBP (N terminal on backbone); TEV (N terminal on backbone)
  Cloning method: Restriction Enzyme; 5′ cloning site NcoI (unknown if destroyed); 3′ cloning site BamHI (unknown if destroyed)
  Sequencing primers: 5′ T7; 3′ T7 Terminator
Terms and licenses: Academic/Nonprofit Terms; Industry Terms: Not Available to Industry
How to cite: pETM41-EcPPK was a gift from Florian Freimoser (Addgene plasmid # 38334 ; http://n2t.net/addgene:38334 ; RRID:Addgene_38334)
